>Addgene plasmid #42861 | TAL3398 | depositor partial sequence | sequence record 57981 | TAL3398 sequence 2430 bps
TCTAGAGCTAGCACCATGGACTACAAAGACCATGACGGTGATTATAAAGATCATGACATCGATTACAAGG
ATGACGATGACAAGATGGCCCCCAAGAAGAAGAGGAAGGTGGGCATTCACCGCGGGGTACCTATGGTGGA
CTTGAGGACACTCGGTTATTCGCAACAGCAACAGGAGAAAATCAAGCCTAAGGTCAGGAGCACCGTCGCG
CAACACCACGAGGCGCTTGTGGGGCATGGCTTCACTCATGCGCATATTGTCGCGCTTTCACAGCACCCTG
CGGCGCTTGGGACGGTGGCTGTCAAATACCAAGATATGATTGCGGCCCTGCCCGAAGCCACGCACGAGGC
AATTGTAGGGGTCGGTAAACAGTGGTCGGGAGCGCGAGCACTTGAGGCGCTGCTGACTGTGGCGGGTGAG
CTTAGGGGGCCTCCGCTCCAGCTCGACACCGGGCAGCTGCTGAAGATCGCGAAGAGAGGGGGAGTAACAG
CGGTAGAGGCAGTGCACGCCTGGCGCAATGCGCTCACCGGGGCCCCCTTGAACCTGACCCCAGACCAGGT
AGTCGCAATCGCGTCGAACATTGGGGGAAAGCAAGCCCTGGAAACCGTGCAAAGGTTGTTGCCGGTCCTT
TGTCAAGACCACGGCCTTACACCGGAGCAAGTCGTGGCCATTGCAAGCAATGGGGGTGGCAAACAGGCTC
TTGAGACGGTTCAGAGACTTCTCCCAGTTCTCTGTCAAGCCCACGGGCTGACTCCCGATCAAGTTGTAGC
GATTGCGAATAACAATGGAGGGAAACAAGCATTGGAGACTGTCCAACGGCTCCTTCCCGTGTTGTGTCAA
GCCCACGGTTTGACGCCTGCACAAGTGGTCGCCATCGCCTCGAATGGCGGCGGTAAGCAGGCGCTGGAAA
CAGTACAGCGCCTGCTGCCTGTACTGTGCCAGGATCATGGACTGACCCCAGACCAGGTAGTCGCAATCGC
GTCAAACGGAGGGGGAAAGCAAGCCCTGGAAACCGTGCAAAGGTTGTTGCCGGTCCTTTGTCAAGACCAC
GGCCTTACACCGGAGCAAGTCGTGGCCATTGCAAGCAATGGGGGTGGCAAACAGGCTCTTGAGACGGTTC
AGAGACTTCTCCCAGTTCTCTGTCAAGCCCACGGGCTGACTCCCGATCAAGTTGTAGCGATTGCGAATAA
CAATGGAGGGAAACAAGCATTGGAGACTGTCCAACGGCTCCTTCCCGTGTTGTGTCAAGCCCACGGTTTG
ACGCCTGCACAAGTGGTCGCCATCGCCAACAACAACGGCGGTAAGCAGGCGCTGGAAACAGTACAGCGCC
TGCTGCCTGTACTGTGCCAGGATCATGGACTGACCCCAGACCAGGTAGTCGCAATCGCGTCAAACGGAGG
GGGAAAGCAAGCCCTGGAAACCGTGCAAAGGTTGTTGCCGGTCCTTTGTCAAGACCACGGCCTTACACCG
GAGCAAGTCGTGGCCATTGCATCCCACGACGGTGGCAAACAGGCTCTTGAGACGGTTCAGAGACTTCTCC
CAGTTCTCTGTCAAGCCCACGGGCTGACTCCCGATCAAGTTGTAGCGATTGCGAATAACAATGGAGGGAA
ACAAGCATTGGAGACTGTCCAACGGCTCCTTCCCGTGTTGTGTCAAGCCCACGGTTTGACGCCTGCACAA
GTGGTCGCCATCGCCAACAACAACGGCGGTAAGCAGGCGCTGGAAACAGTACAGCGCCTGCTGCCTGTAC
TGTGCCAGGATCATGGACTGACCCCAGACCAGGTAGTCGCAATCGCGTCACATGACGGGGGAAAGCAAGC
CCTGGAAACCGTGCAAAGGTTGTTGCCGGTCCTTTGTCAAGACCACGGCCTTACACCGGAGCAAGTCGTG
GCCATTGCATCCCACGACGGTGGCAAACAGGCTCTTGAGACGGTTCAGAGACTTCTCCCAGTTCTCTGTC
AAGCCCACGGGCTGACTCCCGATCAAGTTGTAGCGATTGCGTCGAACATTGGAGGGAAACAAGCATTGGA
GACTGTCCAACGGCTCCTTCCCGTGTTGTGTCAAGCCCACGGTTTGACGCCTGCACAAGTGGTCGCCATC
GCCTCGAATGGCGGCGGTAAGCAGGCGCTGGAAACAGTACAGCGCCTGCTGCCTGTACTGTGCCAGGATC
ATGGACTGACACCCGAACAGGTGGTCGCCATTGCTTCCCACGACGGAGGACGGCCAGCCTTGGAGTCCAT
CGTAGCCCAATTGTCCAGGCCCGATCCCGCGTTGGCTGCGTTAACGAATGACCATCTGGTGGCGTTGGCA
TGTCTTGGTGGACGACCCGCGCTCGATGCAGTCAAAAAGGGTCTGCCTCATGCTCCCGCATTGATCAAAA
GAACCAACCGGCGGATTCCCGAGAGAACTTCCCATCGAGTCGCGGGATCC
