>Addgene plasmid #42861 | TAL3398 | addgene partial sequence | sequence record 60845 | JDS-TALEN-F 5'-TAGGGGTCGGTAAACAGTGG-3'
TGTGGCGGGTGAGCTTAGGGGGCCTCCGCTCCAGCTCGACACCGGGCAGCTGCTGAAGATCGCGAAGAGA
GGGGGAGTAACAGCGGTAGAGGCAGTGCACGCCTGGCGCAATGCGCTCACCGGGGCCCCCTTGAACCTGA
CCCCAGACCAGGTAGTCGCAATCGCGTCGAACATTGGGGGAAAGCAAGCCCTGGAAACCGTGCAAAGGTT
GTTGCCGGTCCTTTGTCAAGACCACGGCCTTACACCGGAGCAAGTCGTGGCCATTGCAAGCAATGGGGGT
GGCAAACAGGCTCTTGAGACGGTTCAGAGACTTCTCCCAGTTCTCTGTCAAGCCCACGGGCTGACTCCCG
ATCAAGTTGTAGCGATTGCGAATAACAATGGAGGGAAACAAGCATTGGAGACTGTCCAACGGCTCCTTCC
CGTGTTGTGTCAAGCCCACGGTTTGACGCCTGCACAAGTGGTCGCCATCGCCTCGAATGGCGGCGGTAAG
CAGGCGCTGGAAACAGTACAGCGCCTGCTGCCTGTACTGTGCCAGGATCATGGACTGACCCCAGACCAGG
TAGTCGCAATCGCGTCAAACGGAGGGGGAAAGCAAGCCCTGGAAACCGTGCAAAGGTTGTTGCCGGTCCT
TTGTCAAGACCACGGCCTTACACCGGAGCAAGTCGTGGCCATTGCAAGCAATGGGGGTGGCAAACAGGCT
CTTGAGACGGTTCAGAGACTTCTCCCAGTTCTCTGTCAAGCCCACGGGCTGACTCCCGATCAAGTTGTAG
CGATTGCGAATAACAATGGAGGGAAACAAGCATTGGAGACTGTCCAACGGCTCCTTCCCGTGTTGTGTCA
AGCCCACGGTTTGACGCCTGCACAAGTGGTCGCCATCGCCAACAACAACGGCGGTAAGCAGGCGCTGGAA
ACAGTACAGCGCCTGCTGCCTGTACTGTGCCAGGATCATGGACTGACCCCA
