[The description below was written by a language model from this plasmid's Addgene catalogue record.]
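Description:
TAL3398 is a TALEN expression plasmid built on the JDS71 backbone, a mammalian expression vector of about 6.4 kb that also carries a T7 promoter. It is maintained in E. coli as a high-copy plasmid under ampicillin selection. The 1.64 kb insert, named ZebrafishCommunity-zmynd11-left, is an engineered TAL effector repeat array rather than the zebrafish gene itself. It was designed to recognise a specific half-site in the Danio rerio zmynd11 locus (also known as BS69). The cloning sites used to introduce the array were destroyed during assembly.

The backbone supplies the remaining parts of the nuclease. An N-terminal 3X FLAG tag allows detection of the protein, and a C-terminal wild-type FokI cleavage domain is fused in frame to the repeat array. Expression in mammalian cells is driven by the CMV promoter. The vector's T7 designation suggests the coding sequence can also be transcribed in vitro, which would yield mRNA of the kind typically injected into zebrafish embryos, although the record does not spell out this use. The listing of a BGH reverse sequencing primer suggests a BGH polyadenylation region downstream of the insert.

FokI must dimerise to cut DNA, so this "left" monomer is meant to be used with a matching "right" TALEN that binds the opposite strand across a spacer. That partner construct is not described in this record. Together the pair would create a double-strand break at zmynd11, and error-prone repair of the break produces indel mutations for targeted gene disruption in zebrafish. No feature table was supplied, so further backbone elements cannot be confirmed.
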