Addgene plasmid #42861: TAL3398
Depositing lab: Keith Joung. Depositing organization: Massachusetts General Hospital. Publication: Targeted gene disruption in somatic zebrafish cells using engineered TALENs. Sander JD, Cade L, Khayter C, Reyon D, Peterson RT, Joung JK, Yeh JR. Nat Biotechnol. 2011 Aug 5;29(8):697-8. doi: 10.1038/nbt.1934. PubMed 21822241.
Backbone
  Vector backbone: JDS71
  Backbone manufacturer: Addgene plasmid #32287
  Backbone size w/o insert (bp): 6447
  Vector type: Mammalian Expression ; T7
Growth in bacteria
  Bacterial resistance: Ampicillin, 100 μg/mL
  Growth temperature: 37°C
  Growth strain: XL1 Blue
  Copy number: High Copy
Gene/Insert
  Gene/Insert name: ZebrafishCommunity-zmynd11-left (alt name: zmynd11)
  Species: D. rerio (zebrafish)
  Insert size (bp): 1640
  Entrez Gene: zmynd11 (a.k.a. BS69, MGC110370, MGC152745, wu:fi38d06, zgc:110370, zgc:152745)
  Promoter: CMV
  Tag / fusion protein: 3X Flag (N terminal on backbone); WT FOKI (C terminal on backbone)
  Cloning method: Restriction Enzyme; 5′ cloning site N/A (destroyed during cloning); 3′ cloning site N/A (destroyed during cloning)
  Sequencing primers: 5′ CMV-F; 3′ BGH-rev
Terms and licenses: Academic/Nonprofit Terms; Industry Terms: Not Available to Industry
Depositor comments: Target binding site: TATGTTTGGTCGGCCATC It is strongly recommended that users perform a diagnostic digest to verify this plasmid prior to use. For example, a double digest of the plasmid with BamHI and KpnI should result in two bands at 2.3kb and 5.8kb.
How to cite: TAL3398 was a gift from Keith Joung (Addgene plasmid # 42861 ; http://n2t.net/addgene:42861 ; RRID:Addgene_42861)
